Addgene plasmid #72611: pBabe 3XFLAG-S/T3A-GATA6-3XAU1 puro
Purpose: For mammalian expression of an N-terminally triple FLAG-tagged and C-terminally triple AU1-tagged full length human GATA6 with triple alanine mutations on aminoacids#33,#34 and #37
Depositing lab: Kevin Janes. Depositing organization: University of Virginia. Publication: TNF-insulin crosstalk at the transcription factor GATA6 is revealed by a model that links signaling and transcriptomic data tensors. Chitforoushzadeh Z, Ye Z, Sheng Z, LaRue S, Fry RC, Lauffenburger DA, Janes KA. Sci Signal. 2016 Jun 7;9(431):ra59. doi: 10.1126/scisignal.aad3373. PubMed 27273097.
Backbone
  Vector backbone: pBABEpuro
  Backbone size w/o insert (bp): 5900
  Vector type: Mammalian Expression, Retroviral
  Selectable markers: Puromycin
Growth in bacteria
  Bacterial resistance: Ampicillin, 100 μg/mL
  Growth temperature: 37°C
  Growth strain: NEB Stable
  Copy number: High Copy
Gene/Insert
  Gene/Insert name: GATA binding protein 6 (alt names: GATA6; 1917)
  Species: H. sapiens (human)
  Mutation: changed serine33, threonine34 and serine37 to alanine
  GenBank ID: NM_005257 NM_005257
  Entrez Gene: GATA6
  Tag / fusion protein: 3XFLAG (N terminal on insert); 3XAU1 (C terminal on insert)
  Cloning method: Restriction Enzyme; 5′ cloning site BamHI (not destroyed); 3′ cloning site SalI (not destroyed)
  Sequencing primers: 5′ pBABE 5'; 3′ pBABE 3'
Terms and licenses: Academic/Nonprofit Terms; Industry Terms: Not Available to Industry
How to cite: pBabe 3XFLAG-S/T3A-GATA6-3XAU1 puro was a gift from Kevin Janes (Addgene plasmid # 72611 ; http://n2t.net/addgene:72611 ; RRID:Addgene_72611)
