[The description below was written by a language model from this plasmid's Addgene catalogue record.]
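Description:
pBabe 3XFLAG-S/T3A-GATA6-3XAU1 puro is a retroviral mammalian expression plasmid built on the pBABEpuro backbone (about 5.9 kb without insert). It is propagated in bacteria as a high-copy plasmid under ampicillin selection, and transduced or transfected mammalian cells are selected with puromycin. No feature table accompanies the record, so individual elements are not itemised. pBABE-type vectors are generally Moloney murine leukaemia virus-derived designs in which the long terminal repeats and a packaging signal allow the transcript to be packaged into retroviral particles in a suitable packaging cell line. In these designs the 5′ LTR drives the inserted gene and a separate internal promoter drives the puromycin resistance gene. The record itself does not name the promoters.

The insert is full-length human GATA6 (GATA binding protein 6), cloned between BamHI and SalI sites that both remain intact. The coding sequence carries a triple FLAG tag at the N terminus and a triple AU1 tag at the C terminus, so the two ends of the protein can be detected or immunoprecipitated independently. This arrangement is useful for following protein integrity or processing. The "S/T3A" designation refers to three alanine substitutions, at serine 33, threonine 34 and serine 37. Replacing these hydroxyl-bearing residues prevents their phosphorylation, although the record does not state which kinase or pathway is being probed. The construct is intended for stable or transient expression of this mutant GATA6 in mammalian cells. It comes from work examining TNF–insulin signalling crosstalk converging on the GATA6 transcription factor, where it would presumably be compared with the wild-type tagged protein.
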