>Addgene plasmid #72611 | pBabe 3XFLAG-S/T3A-GATA6-3XAU1 puro | depositor partial sequence | sequence record 133651 | forward sequence
GCCGGTCCGGATCATGGACTACAAGGATGACGATGACAAGGACTACAAGGATGACGATGACAAGGACTAC
AAGGATGACAATGACAAGATGGCCTTGACTGACGGCGGCTGGTGCTTGCCGAAGCGCTTCGGGGCCGCGG
GTGCGGACGCCAGCGACTCCAGAGCCTTTCCAGCGCGGGAGCCCGCCGCGCCGCCTGCCCCCATCTCTTC
CTCGTCCTCCTCCTGCTCCCGGGGCGGAGAGCGGGGCCCCGGCGGCGCCAGCAACTGCGGGACGCCTCAG
CTCGACACGGAGGCGGCGGCCGGACCCCCGGCCCGCTCGCTGCTGCTCAGTTCCTACGCTTCGCATCCCT
TCGGGGCTCCCCACGGACCTTCGGCGCCTGGGGTCGCGGGCCCCGGGGCAACCTGTCGAGCTGGGAGGAC
TTGCTGCTGTTCACTGACCTCGACCAAGCCGCGACCGCCAGCAAGCTGCTGTGGTCCAGCCTCGGCGCCA
AGCTGAGCCCCTTCTCACCCGAGCAGCTGGAGGAGATGTACCATACCCTCGCCGCTCTCTCCATCTTGGT
CCGGCCGCCTACTACTGCGCGCCTGTCGGCTTCTTGCTCTCTGCGTTTGCGGCGTTTTCTCCCGCGGCGG
CGGACTTCTTCTAGGTTTTGTGCATTATTTAACACATCGTTTCTTGGATCAGCCATTCTTGAACCAATTG
TGGAGTG
