>Addgene plasmid #72611 | pBabe 3XFLAG-S/T3A-GATA6-3XAU1 puro | depositor partial sequence | sequence record 133652 | reverse sequence
GTTTGCTGCTTTGCTACTTCTGCCTGCTGGGGAGCCTGGGGACTTTCCACACCCTAACTGACACACATTC
CACAGGGTCGACTTAGATGTAGCGGTAGGTGTCGATGTAGCGGTAGGTGTCGATGTAGCGGTAGGTGTCG
GCCAGGGCCAGGGCGCACCAGGAATCCGGTCGCACGGAGGACGTGACTTCGGCCGGCGAGGCGAGACTGA
CGCCTATGTAGAGCCCATCTTGACCCGAATACTTGAGCTCGCTGTTCTCGGGATTGGTGCTCTCTCCCGC
ACCAGTCATCACCGGGGCACCCGCCCCTGAGGCTGTAGGTTGTGTTGTGGGGGAAGTATTTTTGCTGCAA
TCATCTGAGTTAGAAGAGGTGGAAGTTGGAGTCATGGGAATGGAATTATTGCTATTACCAGAGCAAGTCT
TTGATTTATTTATGTTCTTAGGTTTTCGTTTCCTGGTTTGAATTCCCTCTTTTTTCATAGCAAGTGGTCT
GGGCACCCCATGGAGTTTCATGTAGAGTCCACAAGCATTGCACACGGGTTCACCCTCGGCGTTTCTGCAC
CATAAGGTGGTAGTTGTGGTGTGACATTTGGCACAGGAC
