>Addgene plasmid #72611 | pBabe 3XFLAG-S/T3A-GATA6-3XAU1 puro | depositor partial sequence | sequence record 133653 | GATA6 gene specific primer
NNNNNNNNNNNNNNNNNNNNNNNNNNNNNNNNNCGGNGGCGCCNGCAACTGCGGGNNGCCNCAGCTCGAC
ACGGANGCGNCGGCCGGACCCCCGNNNCGCTCGCTGCTGCTCAGTTCCTACGCTTCGCATCCCTTCGGGG
CTCCCCACGGACCTTCGGCGCCTGGGGTCGCGGGCCCCGGGGGCAACCTGTCGAGCTGGGAGGACTTGNT
GCTGTTCACTGACCTCGACCAAGCCGCGACCGCCAGCAAGCTGCTGTGGTCCAGCCGCGGCGCCAAGCTG
AGCCCCTTCGCACCCGAGCAGCCGGAGGAGATGTACCAGACCCTCGCCGCTCTCTCCAGCCAGGGTCCGG
CCGCCTACGACGGCGCGCCCGGCGGCTTCGTGCACTCTGCGGCCGCGGCGGCAGCAGCCGCGGCGGCGGC
CAGCTCCCCGGTCTACGTGCCCACCACCCGCGTGGGTTCCATGCTGCCCGGCCTACCGTACCACCTGCAG
GGGTCGGGCAGTGGGCCAGCCAACCACGCGGGCGGCGCGGGCGCGCACCCCGGCTGGCCTCAGGCCTCGG
CCGACAGCCCTCCATACGGCAGCGGAGGCGGCGCGGCTGGCGGCGGGGCCGCGGGGCCTGGCGGCGCTGG
CTCAGCCGCGGCGCACGTCTCGGCGCGCTTCCCCTACTCTCCCAGCCCGCCCATGGCCAACGGCGCCGCG
CGGGAGCCGGGAGGCTACGCGGCGGCGGGCAGTGGGGGCGCGGGAGGCGTGAGCGGCGGCGGCAGTAGCC
TGGCGGCCATGGGCGGCCGCNAGCCCCAGTACAGCTCGCTGTCGGCCGCGCGGCCGCTGAACGGGACGTA
CCACNACCACCACCACCACCNCCACCANNATCCGAGCCCCTACTCGCCNTANNTGGGGGCGCCACTGACG
CCTGCNTNGNNNGNNNGANCNNTTCGAGNNCCCNNTGCTNNACAGCCTGCANANCNNNNNNGNANCCCNN
NNNNCNGNNNCCCCGGGNNNCNNNNNAGANCTNNNNGNNGNNNCTGNNCCNNNNNNCNNGANNNNNNGAA
CTGCNNNNNCNNNNNNNNNNNCCNNNNNNGNNGNNGNNCGGNNCNNNNNNNNNNNNNNNNNANNNNNNNN
GGNNNNNNNNNCNNNNNNNNNNNNNNNNNNNNGNNNCCNNNNNANNNNNNAANNNNNNNNNNNNNNNNNN
NNNNNNNNNNNNNNNNNNNNNNNNNNNNNNNNNNNNNNNNNNNNNNNNNNTNNNNNNN
