>Addgene plasmid #72611 | pBabe 3XFLAG-S/T3A-GATA6-3XAU1 puro | depositor partial sequence | sequence record 133729 | predicted insert's sequence
ATGGACTACAAGGATGACGATGACAAGGACTACAAGGATGACGATGACAAGGACTACAAGGATGACGATG
ACAAGATGGCCTTGACTGACGGCGGCTGGTGCTTGCCGAAGCGCTTCGGGGCCGCGGGTGCGGACGCCAG
CGACTCCAGAGCCTTTCCAGCGCGGGAGCCCGCCGCGCCGCCTGCCCCCATCTCTTCCTCGTCCTCCTCC
TGCTCCCGGGGCGGAGAGCGGGGCCCCGGCGGCGCCAGCAACTGCGGGACGCCTCAGCTCGACACGGAGG
CGGCGGCCGGACCCCCGGCCCGCTCGCTGCTGCTCAGTTCCTACGCTTCGCATCCCTTCGGGGCTCCCCA
CGGACCTTCGGCGCCTGGGGTCGCGGGCCCCGGGGGCAACCTGTCGAGCTGGGAGGACTTGCTGCTGTTC
ACTGACCTCGACCAAGCCGCGACCGCCAGCAAGCTGCTGTGGTCCAGCCGCGGCGCCAAGCTGAGCCCCT
TCGCACCCGAGCAGCCGGAGGAGATGTACCAGACCCTCGCCGCTCTCTCCAGCCAGGGTCCGGCCGCCTA
CGACGGCGCGCCCGGCGGCTTCGTGCACTCTGCGGCCGCGGCGGCAGCAGCCGCGGCGGCGGCCAGCTCC
CCGGTCTACGTGCCCACCACCCGCGTGGGTTCCATGCTGCCCGGCCTACCGTACCACCTGCAGGGGTCGG
GCAGTGGGCCAGCCAACCACGCGGGCGGCGCGGGCGCGCACCCCGGCTGGCCTCAGGCCTCGGCCGACAG
CCCTCCATACGGCAGCGGAGGCGGCGCGGCTGGCGGCGGGGCCGCGGGGCCTGGCGGCGCTGGCTCAGCC
GCGGCGCACGTCTCGGCGCGCTTCCCCTACTCTCCCAGCCCGCCCATGGCCAACGGCGCCGCGCGGGAGC
CGGGAGGCTACGCGGCGGCGGGCAGTGGGGGCGCGGGAGGCGTGAGCGGCGGCGGCAGTAGCCTGGCGGC
CATGGGCGGCCGCGAGCCCCAGTACAGCTCGCTGTCGGCCGCGCGGCCGCTGAACGGGACGTACCACCAC
CACCACCACCACCACCACCACCATCCGAGCCCCTACTCGCCCTACGTGGGGGCGCCACTGACGCCTGCCT
GGCCCGCCGGACCCTTCGAGACCCCGGTGCTGCACAGCCTGCAGAGCCGCGCCGGAGCCCCGCTCCCGGT
GCCCCGGGGTCCCAGTGCAGACCTGCTGGAGGACCTGTCCGAGAGCCGCGAGTGCGTGAACTGCGGCTCC
ATCCAGACGCCGCTGTGGCGGCGGGACGGCACCGGCCACTACCTGTGCAACGCCTGCGGGCTCTACAGCA
AGATGAACGGCCTCAGCCGGCCCCTCATCAAGCCGCAGAAGCGCGTGCCTTCATCACGGCGGCTTGGATT
GTCCTGTGCCAACTGTCACACCACAACTACCACCTTATGGCGCAGAAACGCCGAGGGTGAACCCGTGTGC
AATGCTTGTGGACTCTACATGAAACTCCATGGGGTGCCCAGACCACTTGCTATGAAAAAAGAGGGAATTC
AAACCAGGAAACGAAAACCTAAGAACATAAATAAATCAAAGACTTGCTCTGGTAATAGCAATAATTCCAT
TCCCATGACTCCAACTTCCACCTCTTCTAACTCAGATGATTGCAGCAAAAATACTTCCCCCACAACACAA
CCTACAGCCTCAGGGGCGGGTGCCCCGGTGATGACTGGTGCGGGAGAGAGCACCAATCCCGAGAACAGCG
AGCTCAAGTATTCGGGTCAAGATGGGCTCTACATAGGCGTCAGTCTCGCCTCGCCGGCCGAAGTCACGTC
CTCCGTGCGACCGGATTCCTGGTGCGCCCTGGCCCTGGCCGACACCTACCGCTACATCGACACCTACCGC
TACATCGACACCTACCGCTACATCTAA
