>Addgene plasmid #72611 | pBabe 3XFLAG-S/T3A-GATA6-3XAU1 puro | addgene partial sequence | sequence record 137811 | pBABE5 5'-CTTTATCCAGCCCTCAC-3'
GGATCCATGGACTACAAGGATGACGATGACAAGGACTACAAGGATGACGATGACAAGGACTACAAGGATG
ACGATGACAAGATGGCCTTGACTGACGGCGGCTGGTGCTTGCCGAAGCGCTTCGGGGCCGCGGGTGCGGA
CGCCAGCGACTCCAGAGCCTTTCCAGCGCGGGAGCCCGCCGCGCCGCCTGCCCCCATCTCTTCCTCGTCC
TCCTCCTGCTCCCGGGGCGGAGAGCGGGGCCCCGGCGGCGCCAGCAACTGCGGGACGCCTCAGCTCGACA
CGGAGGCGGCGGCCGGACCCCCGGCCCGCTCGCTGCTGCTCAGTTCCTACGCTTCGCATCCCTTCGGGGC
TCCCCACGGACCTTCGGCGCCTGGGGTCGCGGGCCCCGGGGGCAACCTGTCGAGCTGGGAGGACTTGCTG
CTGTTCACTGACCTCGACCAAGCCGCGACCGCCAGCAAGCTGCTGTGGTCCAGCCGCGGCGCCAAGCTGA
GCCCCTTCGCACCCGAGCAGCCGGAGGAGATGTACCAGACCCTCGCCGCTCTCTCCAGCCAGGGTCCGGC
CGCCTACGACGGCGCGCCCGGCGGCTTCGTGCACTCTGCGGCCGCGGCGGCAGCAGCCGCGGCGGCGGCC
AGCTCCCCGGTCTACGTGCCCACCACCCGCGTGGGTTCCATGCTGCCCGGCCTACCGTACCACCTGCAGG
GGTCGGGCAGTGGGCCAGCCAACCACGCGGGCGGCGCGG
