>Addgene plasmid #72611 | pBabe 3XFLAG-S/T3A-GATA6-3XAU1 puro | addgene partial sequence | sequence record 137812 | pBABE3 5'-ACCCTAACTGACACACATTCC-3'
CATTAGATGTAGCGGTAGGTGTCGATGTAGCGGTAGGTGTCGATGTAGCGGTAGGTGTCGGCCAGGGCCA
GGGCGCACCAGGAATCCGGTCGCACGGAGGACGTGACTTCGGCCGGCGAGGCGAGACTGACGCCTATGTA
GAGCCCATCTTGACCCGAATACTTGAGCTCGCTGTTCTCGGGATTGGTGCTCTCTCCCGCACCAGTCATC
ACCGGGGCACCCGCCCCTGAGGCTGTAGGTTGTGTTGTGGGGGAAGTATTTTTGCTGCAATCATCTGAGT
TAGAAGAGGTGGAAGTTGGAGTCATGGGAATGGAATTATTGCTATTACCAGAGCAAGTCTTTGATTTATT
TATGTTCTTAGGTTTTCGTTTCCTGGTTTGAATTCCCTCTTTTTTCATAGCAAGTGGTCTGGGCACCCCA
TGGAGTTTCATGTAGAGTCCACAAGCATTGCACACGGGTTCACCCTCGGCGTTTCTGCGCCATAAGGTGG
TAGTTGTGGTGTGACAGTTGGCACAGGACAATCCAAGCCGCCGTGATGAAGGCACGCGCTTCTGCGGCTT
GATGAGGGGCCGGCTGAGGCCGTTCATCTTGCTGTAGAGCCCGCAGGCGTTGCACAGGTAGTGGCCGGTG
CCGTCCCGCCGCCACAGCGGCGTCTGGATGGAGCCGCAGTTCACGCACTCGCGGCTCTCGGACAGGTCCT
CCAGCAGGTCTGCACTGG
